Addgene plasmid #139761: TBXTA-c024
Purpose: Protein expression/GST pull-down
Depositing lab: Opher Gileadi. Depositing organization: University of Oxford.
Backbone
  Vector backbone: pGTVL2 (GenBank: JF522100.1)
  Backbone manufacturer: SGC
  Backbone size w/o insert (bp): 5993
  Vector type: Bacterial Expression
Growth in bacteria
  Bacterial resistance: Kanamycin, 50 μg/mL
  Growth temperature: 37°C
  Growth strain: DH5alpha
  Copy number: High Copy
Gene/Insert
  Gene/Insert name: TBXT, DNA-binding domain, G177D (alt name: Brachyury)
  Species: H. sapiens (human)
  Insert size (bp): 588
  Mutation: G177D; contains only amino acids E41-D225
  Entrez Gene: TBXT (a.k.a. SAVA, T, TFT)
  Promoter: T7
  Tag / fusion protein: His6-GST-TEV (N terminal on backbone)
  Cloning method: Ligation Independent Cloning
  Sequencing primers: 5′ pGEX5: GGGCTGGCAAGCCACGTTTGGTG; 3′ T7R
Terms and licenses: Academic/Nonprofit Terms; Industry Terms: Not Available to Industry
Depositor comments: E41-D225 : Codon-optimized for E. coli expression
How to cite: TBXTA-c024 was a gift from Opher Gileadi (Addgene plasmid # 139761 ; http://n2t.net/addgene:139761 ; RRID:Addgene_139761)
