[The description below was written by a language model from this plasmid's Addgene catalogue record and the feature table of its GenBank file.]
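Description:
TBXTA-c024 is a bacterial expression plasmid built on pGTVL2, a pET-style ligation-independent cloning vector, and is intended for producing a GST-tagged fragment of human TBXT (Brachyury) in E. coli for protein purification and GST pull-down experiments. The 6.6 kb circular construct is selected with kanamycin through the aph(3')-Ia aminoglycoside phosphotransferase gene and replicates from a ColE1/pMB1-family origin. The catalogue lists it as high copy, although the feature table also shows the pBR322 bom region and the rop gene, which normally moderates copy number. An f1 phage origin is present as well.

The expression cassette consists of a T7 promoter followed directly by a lac operator, the strong T7 gene 10 ribosome binding site and a T7 terminator. A plasmid-borne lacI gene with its own promoter supplies repressor. Transcription therefore depends on a host providing T7 RNA polymerase and is relieved by IPTG or lactose. The open reading frame begins with a 6xHis tag, then Schistosoma japonicum glutathione S-transferase and a TEV protease recognition site, so the fusion partner can be cleaved off after affinity capture.

The insert itself is not annotated in the feature table but would fall between the TEV site and the terminator. According to the catalogue it is a 588 bp, E. coli codon-optimised sequence encoding only the DNA-binding domain of TBXT, residues E41 to D225, carrying the G177D substitution. A second 6xHis sequence is annotated downstream of the insert region. The record does not say whether it is translated as part of the product, and the catalogue describes only the N-terminal His6-GST-TEV tag.
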