LOCUS       Exported 6576 bp ds-DNA circular SYN 13-MAY-2021
DEFINITION  Protein expression/GST pull-down.
ACCESSION   .
VERSION     .
KEYWORDS    TBXTA-c024
SOURCE      synthetic DNA construct
  ORGANISM  synthetic DNA construct
REFERENCE   1 (bases 1 to 6576)
  TITLE     Opher Gileadi SGC expression vectors
REFERENCE   2 (bases 1 to 6576)
  AUTHORS   .
  TITLE     Direct Submission
  JOURNAL   Exported May 13, 2021 from SnapGene Server 1.1.58
            http://www.snapgene.com
FEATURES             Location/Qualifiers
     source          1..6576
                     /organism="synthetic DNA construct"
                     /mol_type="other DNA"
     primer_bind     1..20
                     /label=T7
                     /note="T7 promoter, forward primer"
     promoter        1..19
                     /label=T7 promoter
                     /note="promoter for bacteriophage T7 RNA polymerase"
     protein_bind    20..44
                     /label=lac operator
                     /bound_moiety="lac repressor encoded by lacI"
                     /note="The lac repressor binds to the lac operator to
                     inhibit transcription in E. coli. This inhibition can be
                     relieved by adding lactose or
                     isopropyl-beta-D-thiogalactopyranoside (IPTG)."
     RBS             59..81
                     /note="efficient ribosome binding site from bacteriophage
                     T7 gene 10 (Olins and Rangwala, 1989)"
     CDS             92..109
                     /codon_start=1
                     /product="6xHis affinity tag"
                     /label=6xHis
                     /translation="HHHHHH"
     CDS             116..769
                     /codon_start=1
                     /product="glutathione S-transferase from Schistosoma
                     japonicum"
                     /label=GST
                     /translation="MSPILGYWKIKGLVQPTRLLLEYLEEKYEEHLYERDEGDKWRNKK
                     FELGLEFPNLPYYIDGDVKLTQSMAIIRYIADKHNMLGGCPKERAEISMLEGAVLDIRY
                     GVSRIAYSKDFETLKVDFLSKLPEMLKMFEDRLCHKTYLNGDHVTHPDFMLYDALDVVL
                     YMDPMCLDAFPKLVCFKKRIEAIPQIDKYLKSSKYIAWPLQGWQATFGGADHPPK"
     primer_bind     727..749
                     /label=pGEX 5'
                     /note="pGEX vectors, Glutathione-S-transferase, forward
                     primer"
     CDS             797..817
                     /codon_start=1
                     /product="tobacco etch virus (TEV) protease recognition and
                     cleavage site"
                     /label=TEV site
                     /translation="ENLYFQS"
     CDS             1441..1458
                     /codon_start=1
                     /product="6xHis affinity tag"
                     /label=6xHis
                     /translation="HHHHHH"
     primer_bind     complement(1511..1529)
                     /label=T7 Term
                     /note="T7 terminator, reverse primer"
     terminator      1525..1572
                     /label=T7 terminator
                     /note="transcription terminator for bacteriophage T7 RNA
                     polymerase"
     rep_origin      1609..2064
                     /direction=RIGHT
                     /label=f1 ori
                     /note="f1 bacteriophage origin of replication; arrow
                     indicates direction of (+) strand synthesis"
     primer_bind     complement(1696..1715)
                     /label=F1ori-R
                     /note="F1 origin, reverse primer"
     primer_bind     1906..1927
                     /label=F1ori-F
                     /note="F1 origin, forward primer"
     CDS             complement(2156..2971)
                     /codon_start=1
                     /gene="aph(3')-Ia"
                     /product="aminoglycoside phosphotransferase"
                     /label=KanR
                     /note="confers resistance to kanamycin in bacteria or G418
                     (Geneticin(R)) in eukaryotes"
                     /translation="MSHIQRETSCSRPRLNSNMDADLYGYKWARDNVGQSGATIYRLYG
                     KPDAPELFLKHGKGSVANDVTDEMVRLNWLTEFMPLPTIKHFIRTPDDAWLLTTAIPGK
                     TAFQVLEEYPDSGENIVDALAVFLRRLHSIPVCNCPFNSDRVFRLAQAQSRMNNGLVDA
                     SDFDDERNGWPVEQVWKEMHKLLPFSPDSVVTHGDFSLDNLIFDEGKLIGCIDVGRVGI
                     ADRYQDLAILWNCLGEFSPSLQKRLFQKYGIDNPDMNKLQFHLMLDEFF"
     primer_bind     2879..2898
                     /label=Kan-R
                     /note="Kanamycin resistance gene, reverse primer"
     primer_bind     2963..2982
                     /label=pENTR-R
                     /note="pENTR vectors, reverse primer"
     rep_origin      3093..3681
                     /direction=RIGHT
                     /label=ori
                     /note="high-copy-number ColE1/pMB1/pBR322/pUC origin of
                     replication"
     primer_bind     3582..3601
                     /label=pBR322ori-F
                     /note="pBR322 origin, forward primer"
     primer_bind     3835..3852
                     /label=L4440
                     /note="L4440 vector, forward primer"
     misc_feature    3867..4006
                     /label=bom
                     /note="basis of mobility region from pBR322"
     primer_bind     complement(3932..3951)
                     /label=pRS-marker
                     /note="pRS vectors, use to sequence yeast selectable
                     marker"
     primer_bind     4092..4114
                     /label=pGEX 3'
                     /note="pGEX vectors, reverse primer"
     CDS             complement(4108..4299)
                     /codon_start=1
                     /gene="rop"
                     /product="Rop protein, which maintains plasmids at low copy
                     number"
                     /label=rop
                     /translation="MTKQEKTALNMARFIRSQTLTLLEKLNELDADEQADICESLHDHA
                     DELYRSCLARFGDDGENL"
     CDS             complement(5108..6190)
                     /codon_start=1
                     /gene="lacI"
                     /product="lac repressor"
                     /label=lacI
                     /note="The lac repressor binds to the lac operator to
                     inhibit transcription in E. coli. This inhibition can be
                     relieved by adding lactose or
                     isopropyl-beta-D-thiogalactopyranoside (IPTG)."
                     /translation="MKPVTLYDVAEYAGVSYQTVSRVVNQASHVSAKTREKVEAAMAEL
                     NYIPNRVAQQLAGKQSLLIGVATSSLALHAPSQIVAAIKSRADQLGASVVVSMVERSGV
                     EACKAAVHNLLAQRVSGLIINYPLDDQDAIAVEAACTNVPALFLDVSDQTPINSIIFSH
                     EDGTRLGVEHLVALGHQQIALLAGPLSSVSARLRLAGWHKYLTRNQIQPIAEREGDWSA
                     MSGFQQTMQMLNEGIVPTAMLVANDQMALGAMRAITESGLRVGADISVVGYDDTEDSSC
                     YIPPLTTIKQDFRLLGQTSVDRLLQLSQGQAVKGNQLLPVSLVKRKTTLAPNTQTASPR
                     ALADSLMQLARQVSRLESGQ"
     primer_bind     6152..6171
                     /label=LacI-R
                     /note="LacI, reverse primer"
     promoter        complement(6191..6268)
                     /gene="lacI"
                     /label=lacI promoter
     primer_bind     6474..6493
                     /label=pBRrevBam
                     /note="pBR322 vectors, tet region, downstream of BamHI,
                     reverse primer"
ORIGIN
        1 taatacgact cactataggg gaattgtgag cggataacaa ttcccctcta gaaataattt
       61 tgtttaactt taagaaggag atatacatat gcaccatcat catcatcatt cttctatgtc
      121 ccctatacta ggttattgga aaattaaggg ccttgtgcaa cccactcgac ttcttttgga
      181 atatcttgaa gaaaaatatg aagagcattt gtatgagcgc gatgaaggtg ataaatggcg
      241 aaacaaaaag tttgaattgg gtttggagtt tcccaatctt ccttattata ttgatggtga
      301 tgttaaatta acacagtcta tggccatcat acgttatata gctgacaagc acaacatgtt
      361 gggtggttgt ccaaaagagc gtgcagagat ttcaatgctt gaaggagcgg ttttggatat
      421 tagatacggt gtttcgagaa ttgcatatag taaagacttt gaaactctca aagttgattt
      481 tcttagcaag ctacctgaaa tgctgaaaat gttcgaagat cgtttatgtc ataaaacata
      541 tttaaatggt gatcatgtaa cccatcctga cttcatgttg tatgacgctc ttgatgttgt
      601 tttatacatg gacccaatgt gcctggatgc gttcccaaaa ttagtttgtt ttaaaaaacg
      661 tattgaagct atcccacaaa ttgataagta cttgaaatcc agcaagtata tagcatggcc
      721 tttgcagggc tggcaagcca cgtttggtgg tgccgaccat cctccaaaat cgagctcagg
      781 tgtagatctg ggtaccgaga acctgtactt ccaatccatg gaactgcgtg tgggtctgga
      841 agaaagcgaa ctgtggctgc gctttaaaga gctgaccaac gaaatgatcg tgaccaaaaa
      901 cggccgccgc atgtttcctg tgctgaaagt taacgtgagc ggcctggacc cgaacgccat
      961 gtacagcttc ctgctggatt tcgttgccgc agataaccac cgctggaagt atgtgaacgg
     1021 cgaatgggtg ccgggtggca aaccggaacc gcaggcacct agctgcgtgt atatccaccc
     1081 ggatagccct aacttcggtg cccattggat gaaagccccg gtgagcttca gcaaggtgaa
     1141 gctgaccaac aaactgaacg gcggcggcca aatcatgctg aacagcttac ataaatatga
     1201 acctcgcatc cacattgtgc gtgtgggcga cccgcaacgt atgatcacca gccattgctt
     1261 cccggagaca cagttcattg ccgttaccgc ctaccagaac gaggaaatta ccgcactgaa
     1321 aattaaatac aacccttttg caaaagcctt cttagatgcc aaagagcgca gcgactgaca
     1381 gtaaaggtgg atacggatcc gaattcgagc tccgtcgaca agcttgcggc cgcactcgag
     1441 caccaccacc accaccactg agatccggct gctaacaaag cccgaaagga agctgagttg
     1501 gctgctgcca ccgctgagca ataactagca taaccccttg gggcctctaa acgggtcttg
     1561 aggggttttt tgctgaaagg aggaactata tccggattgg cgaatgggnn nnnnnnnnnn
     1621 nnnnnnnnnn nnnnnnnnnn nnnnnnnnnn nnnnnnnnnn nnnnnnnnnn nnnnnnnnnn
     1681 nnnnnnnnnn nnnnnnnnnn nnnnnnnnnn nnnnnnnnnn nnnnnnnnnn nncnnnnnnn
     1741 nnnnnnnnnn nnnnnnnnnn nnnnnnnnnn nnnnnnnnnn nnnnnnnnnn nnnnnnnnnn
     1801 nnnnnnnnnn nnnnnnnnnn nnnnannnnn nnnnnnnnnn nnnnnnnnnn nnnnnnnnnn
     1861 nnnnnnnnnn nnnncctttg acgttggagt ccacgttctt taatagtgga ctcttgttcc
     1921 aaactggaac aacactcaac cctatctcgg tctattcttt tgatttataa gggattttgc
     1981 cgatttcggc ctattggtta aaaaatgagc tgatttaaca aaaatttaac gcgaatttta
     2041 acaaaatatt aacgcttaca atttaggtgg cacttttcgg ggaaatgtgc gcggaacccc
     2101 tatttgttta tttttctaaa tacattcaaa tatgtatccg ctcatgaatt aattcttaga
     2161 aaaactcatc gagcatcaaa tgaaactgca atttattcat atcaggatta tcaataccat
     2221 atttttgaaa aagccgtttc tgtaatgaag gagaaaactc accgaggcag ttccatagga
     2281 tggcaagatc ctggtatcgg tctgcgattc cgactcgtcc aacatcaata caacctatta
     2341 atttcccctc gtcaaaaata aggttatcaa gtgagaaatc accatgagtg acgactgaat
     2401 ccggtgagaa tggcaaaagt ttatgcattt ctttccagac ttgttcaaca ggccagccat
     2461 tacgctcgtc atcaaaatca ctcgcatcaa ccaaaccgtt attcattcgt gattgcgcct
     2521 gagcgagacg aaatacgcga tcgctgttaa aaggacaatt acaaacagga atcgaatgca
     2581 accggcgcag gaacactgcc agcgcatcaa caatattttc acctgaatca ggatattctt
     2641 ctaatacctg gaatgctgtt ttcccgggga tcgcagtggt gagtaaccat gcatcatcag
     2701 gagtacggat aaaatgcttg atggtcggaa gaggcataaa ttccgtcagc cagtttagtc
     2761 tgaccatctc atctgtaaca tcattggcaa cgctaccttt gccatgtttc agaaacaact
     2821 ctggcgcatc gggcttccca tacaatcgat agattgtcgc acctgattgc ccgacattat
     2881 cgcgagccca tttataccca tataaatcag catccatgtt ggaatttaat cgcggcctag
     2941 agcaagacgt ttcccgttga atatggctca taacacccct tgtattactg tttatgtaag
     3001 cagacagttt tattgttcat gaccaaaatc ccttaacgtg agttttcgtt ccactgagcg
     3061 tcagaccccg tagaaaagat caaaggatct tcttgagatc ctttttttct gcgcgtaatc
     3121 tgctgcttgc aaacaaaaaa accaccgcta ccagcggtgg tttgtttgcc ggatcaagag
     3181 ctaccaactc tttttccgaa ggtaactggc ttcagcagag cgcagatacc aaatactgtc
     3241 cttctagtgt agccgtagtt aggccaccac ttcaagaact ctgtagcacc gcctacatac
     3301 ctcgctctgc taatcctgtt accagtggct gctgccagtg gcgataagtc gtgtcttacc
     3361 gggttggact caagacgata gttaccggat aaggcgcagc ggtcgggctg aacggggggt
     3421 tcgtgcacac agcccagctt ggagcgaacg acctacaccg aactgagata cctacagcgt
     3481 gagctatgag aaagcgccac gcttcccgaa gggagaaagg cggacaggta tccggtaagc
     3541 ggcagggtcg gaacaggaga gcgcacgagg gagcttccag ggggaaacgc ctggtatctt
     3601 tatagtcctg tcgggtttcg ccacctctga cttgagcgtc gatttttgtg atgctcgtca
     3661 ggggggcgga gcctatggaa aaacgccagc aacgcggcct ttttacggtt cctggccttt
     3721 tgctggcctt ttgctcacat gttctttcct gcgttatccc ctgattctgt ggataaccgt
     3781 attaccgcct ttgagtgagc tgataccgct cgccgcagcc gaacgaccga gcgcagcgag
     3841 tcagtgagcg aggaagcgga agagcgcctg atgcggtatt ttctccttac gcatctgtgc
     3901 ggtatttcac accgcaatgg tgcactctca gtacaatctg ctctgatgcc gcatagttaa
     3961 gccagtatac actccgctat cgctacgtga ctgggtcatg gctgcgcccc gacacccgcc
     4021 aacacccgct gacgcgccct gacgggcttg tctgctcccg gcatccgctt acagacaagc
     4081 tgtgaccgtc tccgggagct gcatgtgtca gaggttttca ccgtcatcac cgaaacgcgc
     4141 gaggcagctg cggtaaagct catcagcgtg gtcgtgaagc gattcacaga tgtctgcctg
     4201 ttcatccgcg tccagctcgt tgagtttctc cagaagcgtt aatgtctggc ttctgataaa
     4261 gcgggccatg ttaagggcgg ttttttcctg tttggtcact gatgcctccg tgtaaggggg
     4321 atttctgttc atgggggtaa tgataccgat gaaacgagag aggatgctca cgatacgggt
     4381 tactgatgat gaacatgccc ggttactgga acgttgtgag ggtaaacaac tggcggtatg
     4441 gatgcggcgg gaccagagaa aaatcactca gggtcaatgc cagcgcttcg ttaatacaga
     4501 tgtaggtgtt ccacagggta gccagcagca tcctgcgatg cagatccgga acataatggt
     4561 gcagggcgct gacttccgcg tttccagact ttacgaaaca cggaaaccga agaccattca
     4621 tgttgttgct caggtcgcag acgttttgca gcagcagtcg cttcacgttc gctcgcgtat
     4681 cggtgattca ttctgctaac cagtaaggca accccgccag cctagccggg tcctcaacga
     4741 caggagcacg atcatgcgca cccgtggggc cgccatgccg gcgataatgg cctgcttctc
     4801 gccgaaacgt ttggtggcgg gaccagtgac gaaggcttga gcgagggcgt gcaagattcc
     4861 gaataccgca agcgacaggc cgatcatcgt cgcgctccag cgaaagcggt cctcgccgaa
     4921 aatgacccag agcgctgccg gcacctgtcc tacgagttgc atgataaaga agacagtcat
     4981 aagtgcggcg acgatagtca tgccccgcgc ccaccggaag gagctgactg ggttgaaggc
     5041 tctcaagggc atcggtcgag atcccggtgc ctaatgagtg agctaactta cattaattgc
     5101 gttgcgctca ctgcccgctt tccagtcggg aaacctgtcg tgccagctgc attaatgaat
     5161 cggccaacgc gcggggagag gcggtttgcg tattgggcgc cagggtggtt tttcttttca
     5221 ccagtgagac gggcaacagc tgattgccct tcaccgcctg gccctgagag agttgcagca
     5281 agcggtccac gctggtttgc cccagcaggc gaaaatcctg tttgatggtg gttaacggcg
     5341 ggatataaca tgagctgtct tcggtatcgt cgtatcccac taccgagata tccgcaccaa
     5401 cgcgcagccc ggactcggta atggcgcgca ttgcgcccag cgccatctga tcgttggcaa
     5461 ccagcatcgc agtgggaacg atgccctcat tcagcatttg catggtttgt tgaaaaccgg
     5521 acatggcact ccagtcgcct tcccgttccg ctatcggctg aatttgattg cgagtgagat
     5581 atttatgcca gccagccaga cgcagacgcg ccgagacaga acttaatggg cccgctaaca
     5641 gcgcgatttg ctggtgaccc aatgcgacca gatgctccac gcccagtcgc gtaccgtctt
     5701 catgggagaa aataatactg ttgatgggtg tctggtcaga gacatcaaga aataacgccg
     5761 gaacattagt gcaggcagct tccacagcaa tggcatcctg gtcatccagc ggatagttaa
     5821 tgatcagccc actgacgcgt tgcgcgagaa gattgtgcac cgccgcttta caggcttcga
     5881 cgccgcttcg ttctaccatc gacaccacca cgctggcacc cagttgatcg gcgcgagatt
     5941 taatcgccgc gacaatttgc gacggcgcgt gcagggccag actggaggtg gcaacgccaa
     6001 tcagcaacga ctgtttgccc gccagttgtt gtgccacgcg gttgggaatg taattcagct
     6061 ccgccatcgc cgcttccact ttttcccgcg ttttcgcaga aacgtggctg gcctggttca
     6121 ccacgcggga aacggtctga taagagacac cggcatactc tgcgacatcg tataacgtta
     6181 ctggtttcac attcaccacc ctgaattgac tctcttccgg gcgctatcat gccataccgc
     6241 gaaaggtttt gcgccattcg atggtgtccg ggatctcgac gctctccctt atgcgactcc
     6301 tgcattagga agcagcccag tagtaggttg aggccgttga gcaccgccgc cgcaaggaat
     6361 ggtgcatgca aggagatggc gcccaacagt cccccggcca cggggcctgc caccataccc
     6421 acgccgaaac aagcgctcat gagcccgaag tggcgagccc gatcttcccc atcggtgatg
     6481 tcggcgatat aggcgccagc aaccgcacct gtggcgccgg tgatgccggc cacgatgcgt
     6541 ccggcgtaga ggatcgagat ctcgatcccg cgaaat
//
