>Addgene plasmid #139761 | TBXTA-c024 | depositor partial sequence | sequence record 270491 | Expressed ORF
CATATGCACCATCATCATCATCATTCTTCTATGTCCCCTATACTAGGTTATTGGAAAATTAAGGGCCTTG
TGCAACCCACTCGACTTCTTTTGGAATATCTTGAAGAAAAATATGAAGAGCATTTGTATGAGCGCGATGA
AGGTGATAAATGGCGAAACAAAAAGTTTGAATTGGGTTTGGAGTTTCCCAATCTTCCTTATTATATTGAT
GGTGATGTTAAATTAACACAGTCTATGGCCATCATACGTTATATAGCTGACAAGCACAACATGTTGGGTG
GTTGTCCAAAAGAGCGTGCAGAGATTTCAATGCTTGAAGGAGCGGTTTTGGATATTAGATACGGTGTTTC
GAGAATTGCATATAGTAAAGACTTTGAAACTCTCAAAGTTGATTTTCTTAGCAAGCTACCTGAAATGCTG
AAAATGTTCGAAGATCGTTTATGTCATAAAACATATTTAAATGGTGATCATGTAACCCATCCTGACTTCA
TGTTGTATGACGCTCTTGATGTTGTTTTATACATGGACCCAATGTGCCTGGATGCGTTCCCAAAATTAGT
TTGTTTTAAAAAACGTATTGAAGCTATCCCACAAATTGATAAGTACTTGAAATCCAGCAAGTATATAGCA
TGGCCTTTGCAGGGCTGGCAAGCCACGTTTGGTGGTGCCGACCATCCTCCAAAATCGAGCTCAGGTGTAG
ATCTGGGTACCGAGAACCTGTACTTCCAATCCATGGAACTGCGTGTGGGTCTGGAAGAAAGCGAACTGTG
GCTGCGCTTTAAAGAGCTGACCAACGAAATGATCGTGACCAAAAACGGCCGCCGCATGTTTCCTGTGCTG
AAAGTTAACGTGAGCGGCCTGGACCCGAACGCCATGTACAGCTTCCTGCTGGATTTCGTTGCCGCAGATA
ACCACCGCTGGAAGTATGTGAACGGCGAATGGGTGCCGGGTGGCAAACCGGAACCGCAGGCACCTAGCTG
CGTGTATATCCACCCGGATAGCCCTAACTTCGGTGCCCATTGGATGAAAGCCCCGGTGAGCTTCAGCAAG
GTGAAGCTGACCAACAAACTGAACGGCGGCGGCCAAATCATGCTGAACAGCTTACATAAATATGAACCTC
GCATCCACATTGTGCGTGTGGGCGACCCGCAACGTATGATCACCAGCCATTGCTTCCCGGAGACACAGTT
CATTGCCGTTACCGCCTACCAGAACGAGGAAATTACCGCACTGAAAATTAAATACAACCCTTTTGCAAAA
GCCTTCTTAGATGCCAAAGAGCGCAGCGACTGACAGTAAAGGTGGATACGGATCCGAATTCGAGCTCCGT
CGACAAGCTTGCGGCCGCACTCGAG
